>Addgene plasmid #86132 | LentiCRISPR-sgUBA5 | addgene full sequence | sequence record 172757 | Addgene NGS Result
TTAATGTAGTCTTATGCAATACTCTTGTAGTCTTGCAACATGGTAACGATGAGTTAGCAACATGCCTTAC
AAGGAGAGAAAAAGCACCGTGCATGCCGATTGGTGGAAGTAAGGTGGTACGATCGTGCCTTATTAGGAAG
GCAACAGACGGGTCTGACATGGATTGGACGAACCACTGAATTGCCGCATTGCAGAGATATTGTATTTAAG
TGCCTAGCTCGATACATAAACGGGTCTCTCTGGTTAGACCAGATCTGAGCCTGGGAGCTCTCTGGCTAAC
TAGGGAACCCACTGCTTAAGCCTCAATAAAGCTTGCCTTGAGTGCTTCAAGTAGTGTGTGCCCGTCTGTT
GTGTGACTCTGGTAACTAGAGATCCCTCAGACCCTTTTAGTCAGTGTGGAAAATCTCTAGCAGTGGCGCC
CGAACAGGGACTTGAAAGCGAAAGGGAAACCAGAGGAGCTCTCTCGACGCAGGACTCGGCTTGCTGAAGC
GCGCACGGCAAGAGGCGAGGGGCGGCGACTGGTGAGTACGCCAAAAATTTTGACTAGCGGAGGCTAGAAG
GAGAGAGATGGGTGCGAGAGCGTCAGTATTAAGCGGGGGAGAATTAGATCGCGATGGGAAAAAATTCGGT
TAAGGCCAGGGGGAAAGAAAAAATATAAATTAAAACATATAGTATGGGCAAGCAGGGAGCTAGAACGATT
CGCAGTTAATCCTGGCCTGTTAGAAACATCAGAAGGCTGTAGACAAATACTGGGACAGCTACAACCATCC
CTTCAGACAGGATCAGAAGAACTTAGATCATTATATAATACAGTAGCAACCCTCTATTGTGTGCATCAAA
GGATAGAGATAAAAGACACCAAGGAAGCTTTAGACAAGATAGAGGAAGAGCAAAACAAAAGTAAGACCAC
CGCACAGCAAGCGGCCGCTGATCTTCAGACCTGGAGGAGGAGATATGAGGGACAATTGGAGAAGTGAATT
ATATAAATATAAAGTAGTAAAAATTGAACCATTAGGAGTAGCACCCACCAAGGCAAAGAGAAGAGTGGTG
CAGAGAGAAAAAAGAGCAGTGGGAATAGGAGCTTTGTTCCTTGGGTTCTTGGGAGCAGCAGGAAGCACTA
TGGGCGCAGCGTCAATGACGCTGACGGTACAGGCCAGACAATTATTGTCTGGTATAGTGCAGCAGCAGAA
CAATTTGCTGAGGGCTATTGAGGCGCAACAGCATCTGTTGCAACTCACAGTCTGGGGCATCAAGCAGCTC
CAGGCAAGAATCCTGGCTGTGGAAAGATACCTAAAGGATCAACAGCTCCTGGGGATTTGGGGTTGCTCTG
GAAAACTCATTTGCACCACTGCTGTGCCTTGGAATGCTAGTTGGAGTAATAAATCTCTGGAACAGATTTG
GAATCACACGACCTGGATGGAGTGGGACAGAGAAATTAACAATTACACAAGCTTAATACACTCCTTAATT
GAAGAATCGCAAAACCAGCAAGAAAAGAATGAACAAGAATTATTGGAATTAGATAAATGGGCAAGTTTGT
GGAATTGGTTTAACATAACAAATTGGCTGTGGTATATAAAATTATTCATAATGATAGTAGGAGGCTTGGT
AGGTTTAAGAATAGTTTTTGCTGTACTTTCTATAGTGAATAGAGTTAGGCAGGGATATTCACCATTATCG
TTTCAGACCCACCTCCCAACCCCGAGGGGACCCAGAGAGGGCCTATTTCCCATGATTCCTTCATATTTGC
ATATACGATACAAGGCTGTTAGAGAGATAATTAGAATTAATTTGACTGTAAACACAAAGATATTAGTACA
AAATACGTGACGTAGAAAGTAATAATTTCTTGGGTAGTTTGCAGTTTTAAAATTATGTTTTAAAATGGAC
TATCATATGCTTACCGTAACTTGAAAGTATTTCGATTTCTTGGCTTTATATATCTTGTGGAAAGGACGAA
ACACCGAAGCAGCAGAACATACTCTGGTTTAGAGCTAGAAATAGCAAGTTAAAATAAGGCTAGTCCGTTA
TCAACTTGAAAAAGTGGCACCGAGTCGGTGCTTTTTTGAATTCTAGATCTTGAGACAAATGGCAGTATTC
ATCCACAATTTTAAAAGAAAAGGGGGGATTGGGGGGTACAGTGCAGGGGAAAGAATAGTAGACATAATAG
CAACAGACATACAAACTAAAGAATTACAAAAACAAATTACAAAAATTCAAAATTTTCGGGTTTATTACAG
GGACAGCAGAGATCCACTTTGGCGCCGGCTCGAGTGGCTCCGGTGCCCGTCAGTGGGCAGAGCGCACATC
GCCCACAGTCCCCGAGAAGTTGGGGGGAGGGGTCGGCAATTGAACCGGTGCCTAGAGAAGGTGGCGCGGG
GTAAACTGGGAAAGTGATGTCGTGTACTGGCTCCGCCTTTTTCCCGAGGGTGGGGGAGAACCGTATATAA
GTGCAGTAGTCGCCGTGAACGTTCTTTTTCGCAACGGGTTTGCCGCCAGAACACAGGTGTCGTGACGCGG
GATCCGCCACCATGGATTACAAAGACGATGACGATAAGATGGCCCCAAAGAAGAAGCGGAAGGTCGGTAT
CCACGGAGTCCCAGCAGCCGACAAGAAGTACAGCATCGGCCTGGACATCGGCACCAACTCTGTGGGCTGG
GCCGTGATCACCGACGAGTACAAGGTGCCCAGCAAGAAATTCAAGGTGCTGGGCAACACCGACCGGCACA
GCATCAAGAAGAACCTGATCGGAGCCCTGCTGTTCGACAGCGGCGAAACAGCCGAGGCCACCCGGCTGAA
GAGAACCGCCAGAAGAAGATACACCAGACGGAAGAACCGGATCTGCTATCTGCAAGAGATCTTCAGCAAC
GAGATGGCCAAGGTGGACGACAGCTTCTTCCACAGACTGGAAGAGTCCTTCCTGGTGGAAGAGGATAAGA
AGCACGAGCGGCACCCCATCTTCGGCAACATCGTGGACGAGGTGGCCTACCACGAGAAGTACCCCACCAT
CTACCACCTGAGAAAGAAACTGGTGGACAGCACCGACAAGGCCGACCTGCGGCTGATCTATCTGGCCCTG
GCCCACATGATCAAGTTCCGGGGCCACTTCCTGATCGAGGGCGACCTGAACCCCGACAACAGCGACGTGG
ACAAGCTGTTCATCCAGCTGGTGCAGACCTACAACCAGCTGTTCGAGGAAAACCCCATCAACGCCAGCGG
CGTGGACGCCAAGGCCATCCTGTCTGCCAGACTGAGCAAGAGCAGACGGCTGGAAAATCTGATCGCCCAG
CTGCCCGGCGAGAAGAAGAATGGCCTGTTCGGAAACCTGATTGCCCTGAGCCTGGGCCTGACCCCCAACT
TCAAGAGCAACTTCGACCTGGCCGAGGATGCCAAACTGCAGCTGAGCAAGGACACCTACGACGACGACCT
GGACAACCTGCTGGCCCAGATCGGCGACCAGTACGCCGACCTGTTTCTGGCCGCCAAGAACCTGTCCGAC
GCCATCCTGCTGAGCGACATCCTGAGAGTGAACACCGAGATCACCAAGGCCCCCCTGAGCGCCTCTATGA
TCAAGAGATACGACGAGCACCACCAGGACCTGACCCTGCTGAAAGCTCTCGTGCGGCAGCAGCTGCCTGA
GAAGTACAAAGAGATTTTCTTCGACCAGAGCAAGAACGGCTACGCCGGCTACATTGACGGCGGAGCCAGC
CAGGAAGAGTTCTACAAGTTCATCAAGCCCATCCTGGAAAAGATGGACGGCACCGAGGAACTGCTCGTGA
AGCTGAACAGAGAGGACCTGCTGCGGAAGCAGCGGACCTTCGACAACGGCAGCATCCCCCACCAGATCCA
CCTGGGAGAGCTGCACGCCATTCTGCGGCGGCAGGAAGATTTTTACCCATTCCTGAAGGACAACCGGGAA
AAGATCGAGAAGATCCTGACCTTCCGCATCCCCTACTACGTGGGCCCTCTGGCCAGGGGAAACAGCAGAT
TCGCCTGGATGACCAGAAAGAGCGAGGAAACCATCACCCCCTGGAACTTCGAGGAAGTGGTGGACAAGGG
CGCTTCCGCCCAGAGCTTCATCGAGCGGATGACCAACTTCGATAAGAACCTGCCCAACGAGAAGGTGCTG
CCCAAGCACAGCCTGCTGTACGAGTACTTCACCGTGTATAACGAGCTGACCAAAGTGAAATACGTGACCG
AGGGAATGAGAAAGCCCGCCTTCCTGAGCGGCGAGCAGAAAAAGGCCATCGTGGACCTGCTGTTCAAGAC
CAACCGGAAAGTGACCGTGAAGCAGCTGAAAGAGGACTACTTCAAGAAAATCGAGTGCTTCGACTCCGTG
GAAATCTCCGGCGTGGAAGATCGGTTCAACGCCTCCCTGGGCACATACCACGATCTGCTGAAAATTATCA
AGGACAAGGACTTCCTGGACAATGAGGAAAACGAGGACATTCTGGAAGATATCGTGCTGACCCTGACACT
GTTTGAGGACAGAGAGATGATCGAGGAACGGCTGAAAACCTATGCCCACCTGTTCGACGACAAAGTGATG
AAGCAGCTGAAGCGGCGGAGATACACCGGCTGGGGCAGGCTGAGCCGGAAGCTGATCAACGGCATCCGGG
ACAAGCAGTCCGGCAAGACAATCCTGGATTTCCTGAAGTCCGACGGCTTCGCCAACAGAAACTTCATGCA
GCTGATCCACGACGACAGCCTGACCTTTAAAGAGGACATCCAGAAAGCCCAGGTGTCCGGCCAGGGCGAT
AGCCTGCACGAGCACATTGCCAATCTGGCCGGCAGCCCCGCCATTAAGAAGGGCATCCTGCAGACAGTGA
AGGTGGTGGACGAGCTCGTGAAAGTGATGGGCCGGCACAAGCCCGAGAACATCGTGATCGAAATGGCCAG
AGAGAACCAGACCACCCAGAAGGGACAGAAGAACAGCCGCGAGAGAATGAAGCGGATCGAAGAGGGCATC
AAAGAGCTGGGCAGCCAGATCCTGAAAGAACACCCCGTGGAAAACACCCAGCTGCAGAACGAGAAGCTGT
ACCTGTACTACCTGCAGAATGGGCGGGATATGTACGTGGACCAGGAACTGGACATCAACCGGCTGTCCGA
CTACGATGTGGACCATATCGTGCCTCAGAGCTTTCTGAAGGACGACTCCATCGACAACAAGGTGCTGACC
AGAAGCGACAAGAACCGGGGCAAGAGCGACAACGTGCCCTCCGAAGAGGTCGTGAAGAAGATGAAGAACT
ACTGGCGGCAGCTGCTGAACGCCAAGCTGATTACCCAGAGAAAGTTCGACAATCTGACCAAGGCCGAGAG
AGGCGGCCTGAGCGAACTGGATAAGGCCGGCTTCATCAAGAGACAGCTGGTGGAAACCCGGCAGATCACA
AAGCACGTGGCACAGATCCTGGACTCCCGGATGAACACTAAGTACGACGAGAATGACAAGCTGATCCGGG
AAGTGAAAGTGATCACCCTGAAGTCCAAGCTGGTGTCCGATTTCCGGAAGGATTTCCAGTTTTACAAAGT
GCGCGAGATCAACAACTACCACCACGCCCACGACGCCTACCTGAACGCCGTCGTGGGAACCGCCCTGATC
AAAAAGTACCCTAAGCTGGAAAGCGAGTTCGTGTACGGCGACTACAAGGTGTACGACGTGCGGAAGATGA
TCGCCAAGAGCGAGCAGGAAATCGGCAAGGCTACCGCCAAGTACTTCTTCTACAGCAACATCATGAACTT
TTTCAAGACCGAGATTACCCTGGCCAACGGCGAGATCCGGAAGCGGCCTCTGATCGAGACAAACGGCGAA
ACCGGGGAGATCGTGTGGGATAAGGGCCGGGATTTTGCCACCGTGCGGAAAGTGCTGAGCATGCCCCAAG
TGAATATCGTGAAAAAGACCGAGGTGCAGACAGGCGGCTTCAGCAAAGAGTCTATCCTGCCCAAGAGGAA
CAGCGATAAGCTGATCGCCAGAAAGAAGGACTGGGACCCTAAGAAGTACGGCGGCTTCGACAGCCCCACC
GTGGCCTATTCTGTGCTGGTGGTGGCCAAAGTGGAAAAGGGCAAGTCCAAGAAACTGAAGAGTGTGAAAG
AGCTGCTGGGGATCACCATCATGGAAAGAAGCAGCTTCGAGAAGAATCCCATCGACTTTCTGGAAGCCAA
GGGCTACAAAGAAGTGAAAAAGGACCTGATCATCAAGCTGCCTAAGTACTCCCTGTTCGAGCTGGAAAAC
GGCCGGAAGAGAATGCTGGCCTCTGCCGGCGAACTGCAGAAGGGAAACGAACTGGCCCTGCCCTCCAAAT
ATGTGAACTTCCTGTACCTGGCCAGCCACTATGAGAAGCTGAAGGGCTCCCCCGAGGATAATGAGCAGAA
ACAGCTGTTTGTGGAACAGCACAAGCACTACCTGGACGAGATCATCGAGCAGATCAGCGAGTTCTCCAAG
AGAGTGATCCTGGCCGACGCTAATCTGGACAAAGTGCTGTCCGCCTACAACAAGCACCGGGATAAGCCCA
TCAGAGAGCAGGCCGAGAATATCATCCACCTGTTTACCCTGACCAATCTGGGAGCCCCTGCCGCCTTCAA
GTACTTTGACACCACCATCGACCGGAAGAGGTACACCAGCACCAAAGAGGTGCTGGACGCCACCCTGATC
CACCAGAGCATCACCGGCCTGTACGAGACACGGATCGACCTGTCTCAGCTGGGAGGCGACAAGCGTCCTG
CTGCTACTAAGAAAGCTGGTCAAGCTAAGAAAAAGAAAGCTAGCGGCAGCGGCGCCACCAACTTCAGCCT
GCTGAAGCAGGCCGGCGACGTGGAGGAGAACCCCGGCCCCATGACCGAGTACAAGCCCACGGTGCGCCTC
GCCACCCGCGACGACGTCCCCAGGGCCGTACGCACCCTCGCCGCCGCGTTCGCCGACTACCCCGCCACGC
GCCACACCGTCGATCCGGACCGCCACATCGAGCGGGTCACCGAGCTGCAAGAACTCTTCCTCACGCGCGT
CGGGCTCGACATCGGCAAGGTGTGGGTCGCGGACGACGGCGCCGCGGTGGCGGTCTGGACCACGCCGGAG
AGCGTCGAAGCGGGGGCGGTGTTCGCCGAGATCGGCCCGCGCATGGCCGAGTTGAGCGGTTCCCGGCTGG
CCGCGCAGCAACAGATGGAAGGCCTCCTGGCGCCGCACCGGCCCAAGGAGCCCGCGTGGTTCCTGGCCAC
CGTCGGAGTCTCGCCCGACCACCAGGGCAAGGGTCTGGGCAGCGCCGTCGTGCTCCCCGGAGTGGAGGCG
GCCGAGCGCGCCGGGGTGCCCGCCTTCCTGGAGACCTCCGCGCCCCGCAACCTCCCCTTCTACGAGCGGC
TCGGCTTCACCGTCACCGCCGACGTCGAGGTGCCCGAAGGACCGCGCACCTGGTGCATGACCCGCAAGCC
CGGTGCCTGAACGCGTTAAGTCGACAATCAACCTCTGGATTACAAAATTTGTGAAAGATTGACTGGTATT
CTTAACTATGTTGCTCCTTTTACGCTATGTGGATACGCTGCTTTAATGCCTTTGTATCATGCTATTGCTT
CCCGTATGGCTTTCATTTTCTCCTCCTTGTATAAATCCTGGTTGCTGTCTCTTTATGAGGAGTTGTGGCC
CGTTGTCAGGCAACGTGGCGTGGTGTGCACTGTGTTTGCTGACGCAACCCCCACTGGTTGGGGCATTGCC
ACCACCTGTCAGCTCCTTTCCGGGACTTTCGCTTTCCCCCTCCCTATTGCCACGGCGGAACTCATCGCCG
CCTGCCTTGCCCGCTGCTGGACAGGGGCTCGGCTGTTGGGCACTGACAATTCCGTGGTGTTGTCGGGGAA
ATCATCGTCCTTTCCTTGGCTGCTCGCCTGTGTTGCCACCTGGATTCTGCGCGGGACGTCCTTCTGCTAC
GTCCCTTCGGCCCTCAATCCAGCGGACCTTCCTTCCCGCGGCCTGCTGCCGGCTCTGCGGCCTCTTCCGC
GTCTTCGCCTTCGCCCTCAGACGAGTCGGATCTCCCTTTGGGCCGCCTCCCCGCGTCGACTTTAAGACCA
ATGACTTACAAGGCAGCTGTAGATCTTAGCCACTTTTTAAAAGAAAAGGGGGGACTGGAAGGGCTAATTC
ACTCCCAACGAAGACAAGATCTGCTTTTTGCTTGTACTGGGTCTCTCTGGTTAGACCAGATCTGAGCCTG
GGAGCTCTCTGGCTAACTAGGGAACCCACTGCTTAAGCCTCAATAAAGCTTGCCTTGAGTGCTTCAAGTA
GTGTGTGCCCGTCTGTTGTGTGACTCTGGTAACTAGAGATCCCTCAGACCCTTTTAGTCAGTGTGGAAAA
TCTCTAGCAGTACGTATAGTAGTTCATGTCATCTTATTATTCAGTATTTATAACTTGCAAAGAAATGAAT
ATCAGAGAGTGAGAGGAACTTGTTTATTGCAGCTTATAATGGTTACAAATAAAGCAATAGCATCACAAAT
TTCACAAATAAAGCATTTTTTTCACTGCATTCTAGTTGTGGTTTGTCCAAACTCATCAATGTATCTTATC
ATGTCTGGCTCTAGCTATCCCGCCCCTAACTCCGCCCATCCCGCCCCTAACTCCGCCCAGTTCCGCCCAT
TCTCCGCCCCATGGCTGACTAATTTTTTTTATTTATGCAGAGGCCGAGGCCGCCTCGGCCTCTGAGCTAT
TCCAGAAGTAGTGAGGAGGCTTTTTTGGAGGCCTAGGGACGTACCCAATTCGCCCTATAGTGAGTCGTAT
TACGCGCGCTCACTGGCCGTCGTTTTACAACGTCGTGACTGGGAAAACCCTGGCGTTACCCAACTTAATC
GCCTTGCAGCACATCCCCCTTTCGCCAGCTGGCGTAATAGCGAAGAGGCCCGCACCGATCGCCCTTCCCA
ACAGTTGCGCAGCCTGAATGGCGAATGGG
[124 nt withheld, positions 8920-9043]
C
[91 nt withheld, positions 9045-9135]
A
[49 nt withheld, positions 9137-9185]
CCTTTGACGTTGGAGTCCACGTTCTTT
[37 nt withheld, positions 9213-9249]
ACCCTATCTCGGTCTATTCTTTTGATTTATAAGGGATTTTGCCGATTTCGGCCTATTGGTTAAAAAATGA
GCTGATTTAACAAAAATTTAACGCGAATTTTAACAAAATATTAACGCTTACAATTTAGGTGGCACTTTTC
GGGGAAATGTGCGCGGAACCCCTATTTGTTTATTTTTCTAAATACATTCAAATATGTATCCGCTCATGAG
ACAATAACCCTGATAAATGCTTCAATAATATTGAAAAAGGAAGAGTATGAGTATTCAACATTTCCGTGTC
GCCCTTATTCCCTTTTTTGCGGCATTTTGCCTTCCTGTTTTTGCTCACCCAGAAACGCTGGTGAAAGTAA
AAGATGCTGAAGATCAGTTGGGTGCACGAGTGGGTTACATCGAACTGGATCTCAACAGCGGTAAGATCCT
TGAGAGTTTTCGCCCCGAAGAACGTTTTCCAATGATGAGCACTTTTAAAGTTCTGCTATGTGGCGCGGTA
TTATCCCGTATTGACGCCGGGCAAGAGCAACTCGGTCGCCGCATACACTATTCTCAGAATGACTTGGTTG
AGTACTCACCAGTCACAGAAAAGCATCTTACGGATGGCATGACAGTAAGAGAATTATGCAGTGCTGCCAT
AACCATGAGTGATAACACTGCGGCCAACTTACTTCTGACAACGATCGGAGGACCGAAGGAGCTAACCGCT
TTTTTGCACAACATGGGGGATCATGTAACTCGCCTTGATCGTTGGGAACCGGAGCTGAATGAAGCCATAC
CAAACGACGAGCGTGACACCACGATGCCTGTAGCAATGGCAACAACGTTGCGCAAACTATTAACTGGCGA
ACTACTTACTCTAGCTTCCCGGCAACAATTAATAGACTGGATGGAGGCGGATAAAGTTGCAGGACCACTT
CTGCGCTCGGCCCTTCCGGCTGGCTGGTTTATTGCTGATAAATCTGGAGCCGGTGAGCGTGGGTCTCGCG
GTATCATTGCAGCACTGGGGCCAGATGGTAAGCCCTCCCGTATCGTAGTTATCTACACGACGGGGAGTCA
GGCAACTATGGATGAACGAAATAGACAGATCGCTGAGATAGGTGCCTCACTGATTAAGCATTGGTAACTG
TCAGACCAAGTTTACTCATATATACTTTAGATTGATTTAAAACTTCATTTTTAATTTAAAAGGATCTAGG
TGAAGATCCTTTTTGATAATCTCATGACCAAAATCCCTTAACGTGAGTTTTCGTTCCACTGAGCGTCAGA
CCCCGTAGAAAAGATCAAAGGATCTTCTTGAGATCCTTTTTTTCTGCGCGTAATCTGCTGCTTGCAAACA
AAAAAACCACCGCTACCAGCGGTGGTTTGTTTGCCGGATCAAGAGCTACCAACTCTTTTTCCGAAGGTAA
CTGGCTTCAGCAGAGCGCAGATACCAAATACTGTTCTTCTAGTGTAGCCGTAGTTAGGCCACCACTTCAA
GAACTCTGTAGCACCGCCTACATACCTCGCTCTGCTAATCCTGTTACCAGTGGCTGCTGCCAGTGGCGAT
AAGTCGTGTCTTACCGGGTTGGACTCAAGACGATAGTTACCGGATAAGGCGCAGCGGTCGGGCTGAACGG
GGGGTTCGTGCACACAGCCCAGCTTGGAGCGAACGACCTACACCGAACTGAGATACCTACAGCGTGAGCT
ATGAGAAAGCGCCACGCTTCCCGAAGGGAGAAAGGCGGACAGGTATCCGGTAAGCGGCAGGGTCGGAACA
GGAGAGCGCACGAGGGAGCTTCCAGGGGGAAACGCCTGGTATCTTTATAGTCCTGTCGGGTTTCGCCACC
TCTGACTTGAGCGTCGATTTTTGTGATGCTCGTCAGGGGGGCGGAGCCTATGGAAAAACGCCAGCAACGC
GGCCTTTTTACGGTTCCTGGCCTTTTGCTGGCCTTTTGCTCACATGTTCTTTCCTGCGTTATCCCCTGAT
TCTGTGGATAACCGTATTACCGCCTTTGAGTGAGCTGATACCGCTCGCCGCAGCCGAACGACCGAGCGCA
GCGAGTCAGTGAGCGAGGAAGCGGAAGAGCGCCCAATACGCAAACCGCCTCTCCCCGCGCGTTGGCCGAT
TCATTAATGCAGCTGGCACGACAGGTTTCCCGACTGGAAAGCGGGCAGTGAGCGCAACGCAATTAATGTG
AGTTAGCTCACTCATTAGGCACCCCAGGCTTTACACTTTATGCTTCCGGCTCGTATGTTGTGTGGAATTG
TGAGCGGATAACAATTTCACACAGGAAACAGCTATGACCATGATTACGCCAAGCGCGCAATTAACCCTCA
CTAAAGGGAACAAAAGCTGGAGCTGCAAGC
Features (pLannotate 1.2.2; 29 found; start..end, strand, type, name):
      5..231     +  promoter       RSV promoter: Rous sarcoma virus enhancer/promoter
    232..412     +  LTR            5' LTR (truncated): truncated 5' long terminal repeat (LTR) from HIV-1
    459..584     +  misc_feature   HIV-1 Ψ: packaging signal of human immunodeficiency virus type 1
    568..931     +  CDS            HIV-1 gag (fragment): gag protein from human immunodeficiency virus 1; gag
   1077..1310    +  misc_feature   RRE: The Rev response element (RRE) of HIV-1 allows for Rev-dependent mRNA export from the nucleus to the cytoplasm.
   1687..1713    +  CDS            Rev (fragment): human immunodeficiency virus 1 (HIV-1) Rev protein; rev; enhances nuclear export of unspliced and incompletely spliced viral mRNAs
   1717..1957    +  promoter       U6 promoter: RNA polymerase III promoter for human U6 snRNA
   1988..2061    +  misc_RNA       gRNA scaffold: guide RNA scaffold for the Streptococcus pyogenes CRISPR/Cas9 system
   2109..2226    +  misc_feature   cPPT/CTS: central polypurine tract and central termination sequence of HIV-1
   2295..2506    +  promoter       EF-1α core promoter: core promoter for human elongation factor EF-1α
   2610..4211    +  CDS            Cas9(N): N-terminal portion of Streptococcus pyogenes Cas9 (Zetsche et al., 2015)
   4212..6710    +  CDS            Cas9(C): C-terminal portion of Streptococcus pyogenes Cas9 (Zetsche et al., 2015)
   6831..7430    +  CDS            PuroR (fragment): puromycin N-acetyltransferase; pac from Streptomyces; confers resistance to puromycin
   7446..8034    +  misc_feature   WPRE: woodchuck hepatitis virus posttranscriptional regulatory element
   8085..8104    +  misc_feature   cPPT/CTS (fragment): central polypurine tract and central termination sequence of HIV-1
   8106..8339    +  LTR            3' LTR (ΔU3): self-inactivating 3' long terminal repeat (LTR) from HIV-1
   8417..8538    +  polyA_signal   SV40 poly(A) signal: SV40 polyadenylation signal
   8578..8713    +  rep_origin     SV40 ori: SV40 origin of replication
   8734..8752    -  promoter       T7 promoter: promoter for bacteriophage T7 RNA polymerase
   8760..8915    +  CDS            lacZα (fragment): LacZα fragment of β-galactosidase; lacZ fragment
   8920..9348    +  rep_origin     f1 ori (sequence partly withheld): f1 bacteriophage origin of replication; arrow indicates direction of (+) strand synthesis
   9401..9505    +  promoter       AmpR promoter: bla
   9506..10366   +  CDS            AmpR: β-lactamase; bla; confers resistance to ampicillin, carbenicillin, and related antibiotics
  10537..11125   +  rep_origin     ori: high-copy-number ColE1/pMB1/pBR322/pUC origin of replication
  11308..11400   +  CDS            lacI (fragment): lac repressor; lacI; The lac repressor binds to the lac operator to inhibit transcription in E. coli. This inhibition can be relieved by adding lactose or isopropyl-β-D-thiogalactopyranoside (IPTG).
  11413..11434   +  protein_bind   CAP binding site: CAP binding activates transcription in the presence of cAMP. E. coli catabolite activator protein
  11449..11479   +  promoter       lac promoter: promoter for the E. coli lac operon
  11483..11505   +  protein_bind   lac operator (fragment): The lac repressor binds to the lac operator to inhibit transcription in E. coli. This inhibition can be relieved by adding lactose or isopropyl-β-D-thiogalactopyranoside (IPTG). lac repressor encoded by lacI
  11548..11566   +  promoter       T3 promoter: promoter for bacteriophage T3 RNA polymerase
