[The description below was written by a language model from this plasmid's Addgene catalogue record and pLannotate feature annotations shown in this document.]
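Description:
LentiCRISPR-sgUBA5 is an all-in-one lentiviral CRISPR vector built on the pLentiCRISPR v1 backbone. It delivers Streptococcus pyogenes Cas9 together with a single guide RNA against human UBA5 into mammalian cells. In bacteria it is maintained as a high-copy plasmid through a ColE1/pUC-type origin and selected with ampicillin via the bla gene. The backbone also carries an f1 origin, an SV40 origin and poly(A) signal, and remnants of a lac/lacZα cloning region with flanking T7 and T3 promoters.

The viral portion follows a third-generation, self-inactivating layout. An RSV promoter drives a truncated HIV-1 5' LTR, followed by the Ψ packaging signal with a gag fragment, the Rev response element for Rev-dependent nuclear export of the genomic RNA, a cPPT/CTS element, WPRE to enhance transcript expression, and a ΔU3 3' LTR that inactivates the LTR promoter after integration. Within this frame, a human U6 RNA polymerase III promoter transcribes the UBA5-targeting spacer fused to the Cas9 guide RNA scaffold. The spacer was inserted between BsmBI sites that were destroyed in cloning. Downstream, an EF-1α core promoter drives Cas9, which the annotation splits into contiguous N- and C-terminal portions that together form the full coding sequence. A puromycin N-acetyltransferase gene follows for selecting transduced cells. No linking element between Cas9 and PuroR is annotated, so how the two are co-expressed is not stated in the record.

The plasmid is intended for producing lentivirus to knock out UBA5 in puromycin-selected mammalian cells. It was deposited in connection with a study of gene essentiality and synthetic lethal interactions with oncogenic Ras.
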