Addgene plasmid #86132: LentiCRISPR-sgUBA5
Purpose: Lentiviral vector expressing Cas9 and an sgRNA targeting UBA5
Depositing lab: David Sabatini. Depositing organization: Whitehead Institute for Biomedical Research. Publication: Gene Essentiality Profiling Reveals Gene Networks and Synthetic Lethal Interactions with Oncogenic Ras. Wang T, Yu H, Hughes NW, Liu B, Kendirli A, Klein K, Chen WW, Lander ES, Sabatini DM. Cell. 2017 Feb 1. pii: S0092-8674(17)30061-2. doi: 10.1016/j.cell.2017.01.013. PubMed 28162770.
Backbone
  Vector backbone: pLentiCRISPR v1
  Vector type: Mammalian Expression, Lentiviral, CRISPR
  Selectable markers: Puromycin
Growth in bacteria
  Bacterial resistance: Ampicillin, 100 μg/mL
  Growth temperature: 37°C
  Growth strain: NEB Stable
  Copy number: High Copy
Gene/Insert
  Gene/Insert name: sgRNA targeting UBA5
  gRNA/shRNA sequence: AAGCAGCAGAACATACTCTG
  Entrez Gene: UBA5 (a.k.a. DEE44, EIEE44, SCAR24, THIFP1, UBE1DC1)
  Promoter: U6
  Cloning method: Restriction Enzyme; 5′ cloning site BsmBI (destroyed during cloning); 3′ cloning site BsmBI (destroyed during cloning)
  Sequencing primers: 5′ CCCAGAGAGGGCCTATTTCCCA
Terms and licenses: Academic/Nonprofit Terms; Industry Terms: Not Available to Industry
How to cite: LentiCRISPR-sgUBA5 was a gift from David Sabatini (Addgene plasmid # 86132 ; http://n2t.net/addgene:86132 ; RRID:Addgene_86132)
